>Addgene plasmid #161271 | pDONR221-SLC39A14_STOP | addgene full sequence | sequence record 360704 | Addgene NGS Result
CAAATAATGATTTTATTTTGACTGATAGTGACCTGTTCGTTGCAACACATTGATGAGCAATGCTTTTTTA
TAATGCCAACTTTGTACAAAAAAGCAGGCTCCACCATGAAGCTGCTGCTGCTGCACCCTGCCTTTCAGAG
CTGTCTGCTGCTGACCCTGCTGGGACTGTGGAGGACCACACCAGAGGCACACGCAAGCTCCCTGGGAGCA
CCAGCCATCAGCGCCGCCTCCTTCCTGCAGGACCTGATCCACAGATACGGCGAGGGCGATAGCCTGACCC
TGCAGCAGCTGAAGGCCCTGCTGAATCACCTGGACGTGGGAGTGGGAAGGGGAAACGTGACACAGCACGT
GCAGGGCCACAGAAATCTGTCCACCTGCTTTTCTAGCGGCGATCTGTTTACAGCCCACAACTTCTCTGAG
CAGAGCAGGATCGGCTCCTCTGAGCTGCAGGAGTTCTGTCCAACCATCCTGCAGCAGCTGGACTCCAGGG
CCTGCACATCTGAGAACCAGGAGAATGAGGAGAACGAGCAGACCGAGGAGGGCCGCCCATCTGCCGTGGA
AGTGTGGGGATACGGACTGCTGTGCGTGACAGTGATCTCCCTGTGCTCTCTGCTGGGAGCATCCGTGGTG
CCCTTTATGAAGAAGACCTTCTACAAGCGCCTGCTGCTGTACTTCATCGCCCTGGCCATCGGCACACTGT
ATTCCAACGCCCTGTTCCAGCTGATCCCCGAGGCCTTTGGCTTCAATCCTCTGGAGGACTACTACGTGAG
CAAGAGCGCCGTGGTGTTTGGCGGCTTCTACCTGTTCTTTTTCACAGAGAAGATCCTGAAGATCCTGCTG
AAGCAGAAGAACGAGCACCACCACGGCCACAGCCACTATGCCTCCGAGTCTCTGCCCTCCAAGAAGGATC
AGGAGGAGGGCGTGATGGAGAAGCTGCAGAATGGCGACCTGGATCACATGATCCCTCAGCACTGTAGCTC
CGAGCTGGACGGCAAGGCCCCAATGGTGGATGAGAAAGTGATCGTGGGAAGCCTGTCCGTGCAGGACCTG
CAGGCCTCTCAGAGCGCCTGCTACTGGCTGAAGGGCGTGCGGTATTCCGATATCGGCACCCTGGCCTGGA
TGATCACACTGTCTGACGGCCTGCACAACTTCATCGATGGCCTGGCCATCGGCGCCTCTTTTACCGTGAG
CGTGTTCCAGGGCATCTCCACATCTGTGGCCATCCTGTGCGAGGAGTTTCCTCACGAGCTGGGCGATTTC
GTGATCCTGCTGAACGCCGGCATGTCTATCCAGCAGGCCCTGTTTTTCAATTTTCTGAGCGCCTGCTGTT
GCTACCTGGGACTGGCCTTCGGCATCCTGGCAGGCAGCCACTTTTCCGCCAATTGGATCTTCGCCCTGGC
CGGCGGCATGTTTCTGTATATCAGCCTGGCCGACATGTTCCCCGAGATGAACGAGGTGTGCCAGGAGGAT
GAGCGGAAGGGCTCCATCCTGATCCCTTTTATCATCCAGAATCTGGGCCTGCTGACCGGCTTCACAATCA
TGGTGGTGCTGACCATGTATAGCGGCCAGATCCAGATCGGCTAAGACCCAGCTTTCTTGTACAAAGTTGG
CATTATAAGAAAGCATTGCTTATCAATTTGTTGCAACGAACAGGTCACTATCAGTCAAAATAAAATCATT
ATTTGCCATCCAGCTGATATCCCCTATAGTGAGTCGTATTACATGGTCATAGCTGTTTCCTGGCAGCTCT
GGCCCGTGTCTCAAAATCTCTGATGTTACATTGCACAAGATAAAAATATATCATCATGAACAATAAAACT
GTCTGCTTACATAAACAGTAATACAAGGGGTGTTATGAGCCATATTCAACGGGAAACGTCGAGGCCGCGA
TTAAATTCCAACATGGATGCTGATTTATATGGGTATAAATGGGCTCGCGATAATGTCGGGCAATCAGGTG
CGACAATCTATCGCTTGTATGGGAAGCCCGATGCGCCAGAGTTGTTTCTGAAACATGGCAAAGGTAGCGT
TGCCAATGATGTTACAGATGAGATGGTCAGACTAAACTGGCTGACGGAATTTATGCCTCTTCCGACCATC
AAGCATTTTATCCGTACTCCTGATGATGCATGGTTACTCACCACTGCGATCCCCGGAAAAACAGCATTCC
AGGTATTAGAAGAATATCCTGATTCAGGTGAAAATATTGTTGATGCGCTGGCAGTGTTCCTGCGCCGGTT
GCATTCGATTCCTGTTTGTAATTGTCCTTTTAACAGCGATCGCGTATTTCGTCTCGCTCAGGCGCAATCA
CGAATGAATAACGGTTTGGTTGATGCGAGTGATTTTGATGACGAGCGTAATGGCTGGCCTGTTGAACAAG
TCTGGAAAGAAATGCATAAACTTTTGCCATTCTCACCGGATTCAGTCGTCACTCATGGTGATTTCTCACT
TGATAACCTTATTTTTGACGAGGGGAAATTAATAGGTTGTATTGATGTTGGACGAGTCGGAATCGCAGAC
CGATACCAGGATCTTGCCATCCTATGGAACTGCCTCGGTGAGTTTTCTCCTTCATTACAGAAACGGCTTT
TTCAAAAATATGGTATTGATAATCCTGATATGAATAAATTGCAGTTTCATTTGATGCTCGATGAGTTTTT
CTAATCAGAATTGGTTAATTGGTTGTAACACTGGCAGAGCATTACGCTGACTTGACGGGACGGCGCAAGC
TCATGACCAAAATCCCTTAACGTGAGTTACGCGTCGTTCCACTGAGCGTCAGACCCCGTAGAAAAGATCA
AAGGATCTTCTTGAGATCCTTTTTTTCTGCGCGTAATCTGCTGCTTGCAAACAAAAAAACCACCGCTACC
AGCGGTGGTTTGTTTGCCGGATCAAGAGCTACCAACTCTTTTTCCGAAGGTAACTGGCTTCAGCAGAGCG
CAGATACCAAATACTGTTCTTCTAGTGTAGCCGTAGTTAGGCCACCACTTCAAGAACTCTGTAGCACCGC
CTACATACCTCGCTCTGCTAATCCTGTTACCAGTGGCTGCTGCCAGTGGCGATAAGTCGTGTCTTACCGG
GTTGGACTCAAGACGATAGTTACCGGATAAGGCGCAGCGGTCGGGCTGAACGGGGGGTTCGTGCACACAG
CCCAGCTTGGAGCGAACGACCTACACCGAACTGAGATACCTACAGCGTGAGCTATGAGAAAGCGCCACGC
TTCCCGAAGGGAGAAAGGCGGACAGGTATCCGGTAAGCGGCAGGGTCGGAACAGGAGAGCGCACGAGGGA
GCTTCCAGGGGGAAACGCCTGGTATCTTTATAGTCCTGTCGGGTTTCGCCACCTCTGACTTGAGCGTCGA
TTTTTGTGATGCTCGTCAGGGGGGCGGAGCCTATGGAAAAACGCCAGCAACGCGGCCTTTTTACGGTTCC
TGGCCTTTTGCTGGCCTTTTGCTCACATGTTCTTTCCTGCGTTATCCCCTGATTCTGTGGATAACCGTAT
TACCGCCTTTGAGTGAGCTGATACCGCTCGCCGCAGCCGAACGACCGAGCGCAGCGAGTCAGTGAGCGAG
GAAGCGGAAGAGCGCCCAATACGCAAACCGCCTCTCCCCGCGCGTTGGCCGATTCATTAATGCAGCTGGC
ACGACAGGTTTCCCGACTGGAAAGCGGGCAGTGAGCGCAACGCAATTAATACGCGTACCGCTAGCCAGGA
AGAGTTTGTAGAAACGCAAAAAGGCCATCCGTCAGGATGGCCTTCTGCTTAGTTTGATGCCTGGCAGTTT
ATGGCGGGCGTCCTGCCCGCCACCCTCCGGGCCGTTGCTTCACAACGTTCAAATCCGCTCCCGGCGGATT
TGTCCTACTCAGGAGAGCGTTCACCGACAAACAACAGATAAAACGAAAGGCCCAGTCTTCCGACTGAGCC
TTTCGTTTTATTTGATGCCTGGCAGTTCCCTACTCTCGCGTTAACGCTAGCATGGATGTTTTCCCAGTCA
CGACGTTGTAAAACGACGGCCAGTCTTAAGCTCGGGCCC
Features (pLannotate 1.2.2; 10 found; start..end, strand, type, name):
      1..100     +  protein_bind   attL1: mutant version of attL; recombination site for the Gateway® LR reaction LR Clonase™
    106..1581    +  CDS            SLC39A14: S39AE_HUMAN - Also known as KIAA0062 From Homo sapiens (Human).
   1586..1685    -  protein_bind   attL2: mutant version of attL; recombination site for the Gateway® LR reaction LR Clonase™
   1703..1721    -  promoter       T7 promoter: promoter for bacteriophage T7 RNA polymerase
   1855..2664    +  CDS            KanR: aminoglycoside phosphotransferase; aph(3')-Ia; confers resistance to kanamycin in bacteria or G418 (Geneticin®) in eukaryotes
   2811..3399    +  rep_origin     ori: high-copy-number ColE1/pMB1/pBR322/pUC origin of replication
   3582..3674    +  CDS            lacI (fragment): lac repressor; lacI; The lac repressor binds to the lac operator to inhibit transcription in E. coli. This inhibition can be relieved by adding lactose or isopropyl-β-D-thiogalactopyranoside (IPTG).
   3729..3756    -  terminator     rrnB T2 terminator: transcription terminator T2 from the E. coli rrnB gene
   3888..3931    +  terminator     rrnB T1 terminator: Escherichia coli rrnB; transcription terminator T1 from the E. coli rrnB gene
   3978..4014    -  CDS            lacZα (fragment): LacZα fragment of β-galactosidase; lacZ fragment
