[The description below was written by a language model from this plasmid's Addgene catalogue record and pLannotate feature annotations shown in this document.]
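Description:
pDONR221-SLC39A14_STOP is a Gateway entry clone built on the pDONR221 backbone, carrying a codon-optimized open reading frame for human SLC39A14 (also known as ZIP14, KIAA0062 or NET34), a member of the solute carrier family. The sequenced plasmid is about 4.0 kb. It is propagated in E. coli through a high-copy ColE1/pUC-type origin and selected with kanamycin via an aminoglycoside phosphotransferase (KanR) gene. Although the repository lists the vector type as mammalian expression, the annotated features show no eukaryotic promoter or polyadenylation signal. The plasmid is therefore a shuttle for the ORF rather than an expression vector in its own right.

The roughly 1.5 kb coding sequence sits between attL1 and attL2, the recombination sites produced when an insert is captured in a donor vector. In an LR Clonase reaction these sites recombine with the attR sites of a destination vector. This moves the ORF directionally and in frame into whatever expression context the user chooses. This version retains a stop codon at the end of the ORF, so it suits native or N-terminally tagged expression. C-terminal fusions encoded by a destination vector would not be translated, and the depositor notes a companion clone lacking the stop codon for that purpose. Other backbone elements include rrnB T1 and T2 terminators, which typically insulate the cloning region from upstream plasmid transcription. A T7 promoter lies just beyond attL2 and is oriented back toward the insert. Short lacI and lacZα fragments are also annotated and appear to be non-functional remnants. The construct belongs to a consortium collection of SLC transporter clones intended for subcloning into custom expression vectors for transporter research.
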