Addgene plasmid #161271: pDONR221-SLC39A14_STOP
Purpose: Gateway entry clone with codon-optimized ORF sequence for subcloning into custom expression vectors. Contains a STOP codon at the end of the codon-optimized ORF sequence.
Depositing lab: RESOLUTE Consortium & Giulio Superti-Furga. Depositing organization: CeMM Research Center for Molecular Medicine. Publication: The RESOLUTE consortium: unlocking SLC transporters for drug discovery. Superti-Furga G, Lackner D, Wiedmer T, Ingles-Prieto A, Barbosa B, Girardi E, Goldmann U, Gurtl B, Klavins K, Klimek C, Lindinger S, Lineiro-Retes E, Muller AC, Onstein S, Redinger G, Reil D, Sedlyarov V, Wolf G, Crawford M, Everley R, ... Steppan CM. Nat Rev Drug Discov. 2020 Jul;19(7):429-430. doi: 10.1038/d41573-020-00056-6. PubMed 32265506.
Backbone
  Vector backbone: pDONR221
  Backbone manufacturer: ThermoFisher Scientific
  Backbone size w/o insert (bp): 2550
  Vector type: Mammalian Expression
Growth in bacteria
  Bacterial resistance: Kanamycin, 50 μg/mL
  Growth temperature: 37°C
  Growth strain: NEB Stable
  Copy number: High Copy
Gene/Insert
  Gene/Insert name: SLC39A14 (alt name: KIAA0062, NET34, ZIP14)
  Species: H. sapiens (human)
  Insert size (bp): 1479
  Entrez Gene: SLC39A14 (a.k.a. HMNDYT2, LZT-Hs4, NET34, ZIP14, cig19)
  Cloning method: Gateway Cloning
  Sequencing primers: 5′ M13-fwd; 3′ M13-rev
Terms and licenses: Academic/Nonprofit Terms; Industry Terms
Depositor comments: This plasmid contains a STOP codon at the end of the codon-optimized ORF. For the version of this plasmid that does not contain a STOP codon, please see Addgene plasmid 132105 For more information on the full Resolute plasmid collection, please see www.addgene.org/depositor-collections/re-solute/. Please provide your feedback on this plasmid to the RESOLUTE consortium by filling out their RESOLUTE repository feedback form: https://forms.office.com/Pages/ResponsePage.aspx?id=0e05yklzmkS7rjFGQL4N7z4feCLQvEJAmVcOCM_u885UN1JJRko0Ukg4TVQwNTZLOUxPQVJWT1NHUCQlQCN0PWcu
How to cite: pDONR221-SLC39A14_STOP was a gift from RESOLUTE Consortium & Giulio Superti-Furga (Addgene plasmid # 161271 ; http://n2t.net/addgene:161271 ; RRID:Addgene_161271)
