>Addgene plasmid #161271 | pDONR221-SLC39A14_STOP | depositor partial sequence | sequence record 312477 | Codon-optimized ORF of SLC39A14
ATGAAGCTGCTGCTGCTGCACCCTGCCTTTCAGAGCTGTCTGCTGCTGACCCTGCTGGGACTGTGGAGGA
CCACACCAGAGGCACACGCAAGCTCCCTGGGAGCACCAGCCATCAGCGCCGCCTCCTTCCTGCAGGACCT
GATCCACAGATACGGCGAGGGCGATAGCCTGACCCTGCAGCAGCTGAAGGCCCTGCTGAATCACCTGGAC
GTGGGAGTGGGAAGGGGAAACGTGACACAGCACGTGCAGGGCCACAGAAATCTGTCCACCTGCTTTTCTA
GCGGCGATCTGTTTACAGCCCACAACTTCTCTGAGCAGAGCAGGATCGGCTCCTCTGAGCTGCAGGAGTT
CTGTCCAACCATCCTGCAGCAGCTGGACTCCAGGGCCTGCACATCTGAGAACCAGGAGAATGAGGAGAAC
GAGCAGACCGAGGAGGGCCGCCCATCTGCCGTGGAAGTGTGGGGATACGGACTGCTGTGCGTGACAGTGA
TCTCCCTGTGCTCTCTGCTGGGAGCATCCGTGGTGCCCTTTATGAAGAAGACCTTCTACAAGCGCCTGCT
GCTGTACTTCATCGCCCTGGCCATCGGCACACTGTATTCCAACGCCCTGTTCCAGCTGATCCCCGAGGCC
TTTGGCTTCAATCCTCTGGAGGACTACTACGTGAGCAAGAGCGCCGTGGTGTTTGGCGGCTTCTACCTGT
TCTTTTTCACAGAGAAGATCCTGAAGATCCTGCTGAAGCAGAAGAACGAGCACCACCACGGCCACAGCCA
CTATGCCTCCGAGTCTCTGCCCTCCAAGAAGGATCAGGAGGAGGGCGTGATGGAGAAGCTGCAGAATGGC
GACCTGGATCACATGATCCCTCAGCACTGTAGCTCCGAGCTGGACGGCAAGGCCCCAATGGTGGATGAGA
AAGTGATCGTGGGAAGCCTGTCCGTGCAGGACCTGCAGGCCTCTCAGAGCGCCTGCTACTGGCTGAAGGG
CGTGCGGTATTCCGATATCGGCACCCTGGCCTGGATGATCACACTGTCTGACGGCCTGCACAACTTCATC
GATGGCCTGGCCATCGGCGCCTCTTTTACCGTGAGCGTGTTCCAGGGCATCTCCACATCTGTGGCCATCC
TGTGCGAGGAGTTTCCTCACGAGCTGGGCGATTTCGTGATCCTGCTGAACGCCGGCATGTCTATCCAGCA
GGCCCTGTTTTTCAATTTTCTGAGCGCCTGCTGTTGCTACCTGGGACTGGCCTTCGGCATCCTGGCAGGC
AGCCACTTTTCCGCCAATTGGATCTTCGCCCTGGCCGGCGGCATGTTTCTGTATATCAGCCTGGCCGACA
TGTTCCCCGAGATGAACGAGGTGTGCCAGGAGGATGAGCGGAAGGGCTCCATCCTGATCCCTTTTATCAT
CCAGAATCTGGGCCTGCTGACCGGCTTCACAATCATGGTGGTGCTGACCATGTATAGCGGCCAGATCCAG
ATCGGCTAA
